Addgene plasmid #179838: AAVS1-Puro Xlone SOX17
Purpose: Doxycycline-inducible expression of human SOX17
Depositing lab: Xiaoping Bao. Depositing organization: Purdue University. Publication: Temporal Expression of Transcription Factor ID2 Improves Natural Killer Cell Differentiation from Human Pluripotent Stem Cells. Jung J, Chang Y, Jin G, Lian X, Bao X. ACS Synth Biol. 2022 May 24. doi: 10.1021/acssynbio.2c00017. PubMed 35608547.
Backbone
  Vector backbone: Addgene #179837
  Backbone size w/o insert (bp): 9654
  Total vector size (bp): 10899
  Vector type: Mammalian Expression, AAV, CRISPR, TALEN, Synthetic Biology ; donor plasmid
  Selectable markers: Puromycin
Growth in bacteria
  Bacterial resistance: Ampicillin, 100 μg/mL
  Growth temperature: 37°C
  Growth strain: NEB Stable
  Copy number: High Copy
Gene/Insert
  Gene/Insert name: SOX17 (alt name: VUR3)
  Species: H. sapiens (human)
  Insert size (bp): 1245
  Entrez Gene: SOX17 (a.k.a. VUR3)
  Promoter: TRE3GS
  Cloning method: Restriction Enzyme; 5′ cloning site KpnI (not destroyed); 3′ cloning site SpeI (not destroyed)
  Sequencing primers: 5′ gcgcctataaaagagtgctga; 3′ cgcctgtcttaggttggagt
Resource information
  A portion of this plasmid was derived from a plasmid made by: Human SOX17 was cloned from Addgene plasmid #104541, a gift from David Vereide Lab.
Terms and licenses: Academic/Nonprofit Terms; Industry Terms: Not Available to Industry
How to cite: AAVS1-Puro Xlone SOX17 was a gift from Xiaoping Bao (Addgene plasmid # 179838 ; http://n2t.net/addgene:179838 ; RRID:Addgene_179838)
