[The description below was written by a language model from this plasmid's Addgene catalogue record and pLannotate feature annotations shown in this document.]
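Description:
AAVS1-Puro Xlone SOX17 is a 10.9 kb donor plasmid for targeted knock-in of a doxycycline-inducible human SOX17 cassette at the AAVS1 safe-harbour locus in intron 1 of human PPP1R12C. It is not a packaged viral vector. The "AAV" in its classification refers to the integration site, and the left and right AAVS1 homology arms (each roughly 800 bp) direct homology-directed repair after a nuclease cut, consistent with its CRISPR/TALEN donor designation. In bacteria it is maintained through a high-copy ColE1/pUC-type origin with ampicillin resistance. The backbone also carries non-functional-looking remnants of earlier cloning vectors (fragments of NeoR/KanR, Tn5 transposase, ccdB, lacZα and lac regulatory elements, plus T7 and T3 promoters).

Between the arms sits an all-in-one Tet-On system. Next to the left arm, a splice acceptor precedes a promoterless puromycin resistance gene with a bGH polyadenylation signal. This arrangement is expected to make puromycin resistance depend on splicing into the endogenous PPP1R12C transcript, which enriches for correctly targeted cells. The 1245 bp SOX17 coding sequence, cloned between KpnI and SpeI sites, is driven by the TRE3GS promoter, and an SV40 poly(A) signal is annotated downstream of it, on the opposite strand. In divergent orientation, an EF-1α core promoter constitutively expresses the Tet-On 3G transactivator, terminated by an hGH poly(A) signal, with a rabbit β-globin poly(A) signal beyond it. Tet-On 3G binds TRE3GS only in the presence of doxycycline, so SOX17 expression can be switched on at chosen times. The associated work concerns temporally controlled transcription factor expression during differentiation of human pluripotent stem cells.
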