Features (pLannotate 1.2.2; 33 found; start..end, strand, type, name):
     24..42      +  promoter       T7 promoter: promoter for bacteriophage T7 RNA polymerase
     77..913     -  misc_feature   HA-R: right homology arm from the adeno-associated virus integration site (AAVS1) within intron 1 of the human PPP1R12C gene
    935..974     +  CDS            lacI (fragment): lac repressor; lacI; The lac repressor binds to the lac operator to inhibit transcription in E. coli. This inhibition can be relieved by adding lactose or isopropyl-β-D-thiogalactopyranoside (IPTG).
    987..1008    +  protein_bind   CAP binding site: CAP binding activates transcription in the presence of cAMP. E. coli catabolite activator protein
   1023..1053    +  promoter       lac promoter: promoter for the E. coli lac operon
   1057..1079    +  protein_bind   lac operator (fragment): The lac repressor binds to the lac operator to inhibit transcription in E. coli. This inhibition can be relieved by adding lactose or isopropyl-β-D-thiogalactopyranoside (IPTG). lac repressor encoded by lacI
   1462..1517    -  polyA_signal   β-globin poly(A) signal: rabbit β-globin polyadenylation signal (Gil and Proudfoot, 1987)
   1588..1668    -  CDS            HBB (fragment): HBB_PONPY - Experimental evidence at transcript level: Swiss-Prot protein existence level 2. Involved in oxygen transport from the lung to the various peripheral tissues. From Pongo pygmaeus (Bornean orangutan).
   1692..2168    -  polyA_signal   hGH poly(A) signal: human growth hormone polyadenylation signal
   2212..2958    -  CDS            Tet-On® 3G: modified rtTA protein that binds tightly to promoters containing the tet operator in the presence of doxycycline
   3011..3222    -  promoter       EF-1α core promoter: core promoter for human elongation factor EF-1α
   3264..3631    +  promoter       TRE3GS promoter: 3rd-generation Tet-responsive promoter that can be activated by binding of Tet-On® 3G, modified to eliminate binding sites for endogenous mammalian transcription factors
   3644..4885    +  CDS            SOX17 (sequence withheld): SOX17_HUMAN - Experimental evidence at protein level: Swiss-Prot protein existence level 1. Acts as transcription regulator that binds target promoter DNA and bends the DNA. Binds to the sequences 5'-AACAAT-'3 or 5'- AACAAAG-3'. Modulates transcriptional regulation via WNT3A. Inhibits Wnt signaling. Promotes degradation of activated CTNNB1. Plays a key role in the regulation of embryonic development. Required for normal development of the definitive gut endoderm. Required for normal looping of the embryonic heart tube. Plays an important role in embryonic and postnatal vascular development, in
   5069..5203    -  polyA_signal   SV40 poly(A) signal: SV40 polyadenylation signal
   5204..5222    -  enhancer       CMV enhancer (fragment): human cytomegalovirus immediate early enhancer
   5228..5452    -  polyA_signal   bGH poly(A) signal: bovine growth hormone polyadenylation signal
   5490..6089    -  CDS            PuroR: puromycin N-acetyltransferase; pac from Streptomyces alboniger; confers resistance to puromycin
   6176..6201    -  misc_feature   SA: splice acceptor site
   6208..7011    -  misc_feature   HA-L: left homology arm from the adeno-associated virus integration site (AAVS1) within intron 1 of the human PPP1R12C gene
   7050..7068    -  promoter       T3 promoter: promoter for bacteriophage T3 RNA polymerase
   7111..7133    -  protein_bind   lac operator (fragment): The lac repressor binds to the lac operator to inhibit transcription in E. coli. This inhibition can be relieved by adding lactose or isopropyl-β-D-thiogalactopyranoside (IPTG). lac repressor encoded by lacI
   7137..7167    -  promoter       lac promoter: promoter for the E. coli lac operon
   7182..7203    -  protein_bind   CAP binding site: CAP binding activates transcription in the presence of cAMP. E. coli catabolite activator protein
   7216..7308    -  CDS            lacI (fragment): lac repressor; lacI; The lac repressor binds to the lac operator to inhibit transcription in E. coli. This inhibition can be relieved by adding lactose or isopropyl-β-D-thiogalactopyranoside (IPTG).
   7491..8079    -  rep_origin     ori: high-copy-number ColE1/pMB1/pBR322/pUC origin of replication
   8150..8202    +  promoter       AmpR promoter (fragment): bla
   8203..9063    +  CDS            AmpR: β-lactamase; bla; confers resistance to ampicillin, carbenicillin, and related antibiotics
   9156..9215    -  promoter       AmpR promoter (fragment): bla
   9242..9292    +  misc_feature   bom (fragment): basis of mobility region from pBR322
   9313..10111   -  CDS            NeoR/KanR (fragment): aminoglycoside phosphotransferase from Tn5; aph(3')-II (or nptII); confers resistance to neomycin, kanamycin, and G418 (Geneticin®)
  10143..10412   -  CDS            tnpA (fragment): TN5P_ECOLX - Also known as tnp. Experimental evidence at protein level: Swiss-Prot protein existence level 1. Mediates transposition of transposon Tn5 by a 'cut and paste' mechanism. First, the monomeric transposase binds the 19 bp inverted DNA repeats flanking the transposon. Then, dimerization of the DNA- bound transposase creates a synaptic DNA complex. After nicking of the first DNA strand, excision of the transposon proceeds through a series of intermediates. The transposase then mediates the insertion of the transposon at a new site by strand transfer. The activity of the wild- type tran
  10460..10763   -  CDS            ccdB (fragment): CcdB, a bacterial toxin that poisons DNA gyrase; ccdB; Plasmids containing the ccdB gene cannot be propagated in standard E. coli strains.
  10773..21      -  CDS            lacZα (fragment) (across the origin): LacZα fragment of β-galactosidase; lacZ fragment
>Addgene plasmid #179838 | AAVS1-Puro Xlone SOX17 | addgene full sequence | sequence record 354945 | Addgene NGS Result
GTAAAACGACGGCCAGTGAATTGTAATACGACTCACTATAGGGCGAATTGAATTTAGCGGCCGCGAATTC
GCCCTTAGAGCAGAGCCAGGAACCCCTGTAGGGAAGGGGCAGGAGAGCCAGGGGCATGAGATGGTGGACG
AGGAAGGGGGACAGGGAAGCCTGAGCGCCTCTCCTGGGCTTGCCAAGGACTCAAACCCAGAAGCCCAGAG
CAGGGCCTTAGGGAAGCGGGACCCTGCTCTGGGCGGAGGAATATGTCCCAGATAGCACTGGGGACTCTTT
AAGGAAAGAAGGATGGAGAAAGAGAAAGGGAGTAGAGGCGGCCACGACCTGGTGAACACCTAGGACGCAC
CATTCTCACAAAGGGAGTTTTCCACACGGACACCCCCCTCCTCACCACAGCCCTGCCAGGACGGGGCTGG
CTACTGGCCTTATCTCACAGGTAAAACTGACGCACGGAGGAACAATATAAATTGGGGACTAGAAAGGTGA
AGAGCCAAAGTTAGAACTCAGGACCAACTTATTCTGATTTTGTTTTTCCAAACTGCTTCTCCTCTTGGGA
AGTGTAAGGAAGCTGCAGCACCAGGATCAGTGAAACGCACCAGACAGCCGCGTCAGAGCAGCTCAGGTTC
TGGGAGAGGGTAGCGCAGGGTGGCCACTGAGAACCGGGCAGGTCACGCATCCCCCCCTTCCCTCCCACCC
CCTGCCAAGCTCTCCCTCCCAGGATCCTCTCTGGCTCCATCGTAAGCAAACCTTAGAGGTTCTGGCAAGG
AGAGAGATGGCTCCAGGAAATGGGGGTGTGTCACCAGATAAGGAATCTGCCTAACAGGAGGTGGGGGTTA
GACCCAATATCAGGAGACTAGGAAGGAGGAGGCCTAAGGATGGGGCTTTTCTGTCACCAATCCTGTCCCT
AGTAAAGCTTAGTACTGTCGATCCGCTGGCACGACAGGTTTCCCGACTGGAAAGCGGGCAGTGAGCGCAA
CGCAATTAATGTGAGTTAGCTCACTCATTAGGCACCCCAGGCTTTACACTTTATGCTTCCGGCTCGTATG
TTGTGTGGAATTGTGAGCGGATAACAATTTCACACAGGAAACAGCTATGACCATGATTACGCCAAGCTTG
GGCTGCAGGTCGAGGGATCTCCATAAGAGAAGAGGGACAGCTATGACTGGGAGTAGTCAGGAGAGGAGGA
AAAATCTGGCTAGTAAAACATGTAAGGAAAATTTTAGGGATGTTAAAGAAAAAAATAACACAAAACAAAA
TATAAAAAAAATCTAACCTCAAGTCAAGGCTTTTCTATGGAATAAGGAATGGACAGCAGGGGGCTGTTTC
ATATACTGATGACCTCTTTATAGCCAACCTTTGTTCATGGCAGCCAGCATATGGGCATATGTTGCCAAAC
TCTAAACCAAATACTCATTCTGATGTTTTAAATGATTTGCCCTCCCATATGTCCTTCCGAGTGAGAGACA
CAAAAAATTCCAACACACTATTGCAATGAAAATAAATTTCCTTTATTAGCCAGAAGTCAGATGCTCAAGG
GGCTTCATGATGTCCCCATAATTTTTGGCAGAGGGAAAAAGATCTCAGTGGTATTTGTGAGCCAGGGCAT
TGGCCACACCAGCCACCACCTTCTGATAGGCAGCCTGCACCTGAGGAGTGAATTCACGCGCCTGGTTACC
TACAAAATCAGAAGGACAGGGAAGGGAGCAGTGGTTCACGCCTGTAATCCCAGCAATTTGGGAGGCCAAG
GTGGGTAGATCACCTGAGATTAGGAGTTGGAGACCAGCCTGGCCAATATGGTGAAACCCCGTCTCTACCA
AAAAAACAAAAATTAGCTGAGCCTGGTCATGCATGCCTGGAATCCCAACAACTCGGGAGGCTGAGGCAGG
AGAATCGCTTGAACCCAGGAGGCGGAGATTGCAGTGAGCCAAGATTGTGCCACTGCACTCCAGCTTGGTT
CCCAATAGACCCCGCAGGCCCTACAGGTTGTCTTCCCAACTTGCCCCTTGCTCCATACCACCCCCCTCCA
CCCCATAATATTATAGAAGGACACCTAGTCAGACAAAATGATGCAACTTAATTTTATTAGGACAAGGCTG
GTGGGCACTGGAGTGGCAACTTCCAGGGCCAGGAGAGGCACTGGGGAGGGGTCACAGGGATGCCACCCGT
AGATCTCTCGAGCAGCGCTCGATGATATCGAATTCACGCGTTTACCCGGGGAGCATGTCAAGGTCAAAAT
CGTCAAGAGCGTCAGCAGGCAGCATATCAAGGTCAAAGTCGTCAAGGGCATCGGCTGGGAGCATGTCTAA
GTCAAAATCGTCAAGGGCGTCGGTCGGCCCGCCGCTTTCGCACTTTAGCTGTTTCTCCAGGCCACATATG
ATTAGTTCCAGGCCGAAAAGGAAGGCAGGTTCGGCTCCCTGCCGGTCGAACAGCTCAATTGCTTGTTTCA
GAAGTGGGGGCATAGAATCGGTGGTAGGTGTCTCTCTTTCCTCTTTTGCTACTTGATGCTCCTGTTCCTC
CAATACGCAGCCCAGTGTAAAGTGGCCCACGGCGGACAGAGCGTACAGTGCGTTCTCCAGGGAGAAGCCT
TGCTGACACAGGAACGCGAGCTGATTTTCCAGGGTTTCGTACTGTTTCTCTGTTGGGCGGGTGCCGAGAT
GCACTTTAGCCCCGTCGCGATGTGAGAGGAGAGCACAGCGGTATGACTTGGCGTTGTTCCGCAGAAAGTC
TTGCCATGACTCGCCTTCCAGGGGGCAGGAGTGGGTATGATGCCTGTCCAGCATCTCGATTGGCAGGGCA
TCGAGCAGGGCCCGCTTGTTCTTCACGTGCCAGTACAGGGTAGGCTGCTCAACTCCCAGCTTTTGAGCGA
GTTTCCTTGTCGTCAGGCCTTCGATACCGACTCCATTGAGTAATTCCAGAGCAGAGTTTATGACTTTGCT
CTTGTCCAGTCTAGACATCTTATCGTCATCGTCTTTGTAATCCATGGTGGCGGATCCCGCGTCACGACAC
CTGTGTTCTGGCGGCAAACCCGTTGCGAAAAAGAACGTTCACGGCGACTACTGCACTTATATACGGTTCT
CCCCCACCCTCGGGAAAAAGGCGGAGCCAGTACACGACATCACTTTCCCAGTTTACCCCGCGCCACCTTC
TCTAGGCACCGGTTCAATTGCCGACCCCTCCCCCCAACTTCTCGGGGACTGTGGGCGATGTGCGCTCTGC
CCACTGACGGGCACCGGAGCCACTCGAGTGGAATTATCACCTCGAGTTTACTCCCTATCAGTGATAGAGA
ACGTATGAAGAGTTTACTCCCTATCAGTGATAGAGAACGTATGCAGACTTTACTCCCTATCAGTGATAGA
GAACGTATAAGGAGTTTACTCCCTATCAGTGATAGAGAACGTATGACCAGTTTACTCCCTATCAGTGATA
GAGAACGTATCTACAGTTTACTCCCTATCAGTGATAGAGAACGTATATCCAGTTTACTCCCTATCAGTGA
TAGAGAACGTATAAGCTTTGCTTATGTAAACCAGGGCGCCTATAAAAGAGTGCTGATTTTTTGAGTAAAC
TTCAATTCCACAACACTTTTGTCTTATACCAACTTTCCGTACCACTTCCTACCCTCGTAAAGGTACCGCC
ACC
[1242 nt withheld, positions 3644-4885]
TAGACTAGTAGACCACCTCCCCTGCGAGCTAAGCTGGACAGCCAATGACGGGTAAGAGAGTGACATTTTT
CACTAACCTAAGACAGGAGGGCCGTCAGAGCTACTGCCTAATCCAAAGACGGGTAAAAGTGATAAAAATG
TATCACTCCAACCTAAGACAGGCGCAGCTTCCGAGGGATTTGAGATCCAGACATGATAAGATACATTGAT
GAGTTTGGACAAACCAAAACTAGAATGCAGTGAAAAAAATGCCTTATTTGTGAAATTTGTGATGCTATTG
CCTTATTTGTAACCATTATAAGCTGCAATAAACAAGTTCTAGTCAATAATCAATGTCGAGACCCATAGAG
CCCACCGCATCCCCAGCATGCCTGCTATTGTCTTCCCAATCCTCCCCCTTGCTGTCCTGCCCCACCCCAC
CCCCCAGAATAGAATGACACCTACTCAGACAATGCGATGCAATTTCCTCATTTTATTAGGAAAGGACAGT
GGGAGTGGCACCTTCCAGGGTCAAGGAAGGCACGGGGGAGGGGCAAACAACAGATGGCTGGCAACTAGAA
GGCACAGTCGAGGCTGATCAGCGGGTTTAAACGGGCCCTCTAGATCAGGCACCGGGCTTGCGGGTCATGC
ACCAGGTGCGCGGTCCTTCGGGCACCTCGACGTCGGCGGTGACGGTGAAGCCGAGCCGCTCGTAGAAGGG
GAGGTTGCGGGGCGCGGAGGTCTCCAGGAAGGCGGGCACCCCGGCGCGCTCGGCCGCCTCCACTCCGGGG
AGCACGACGGCGCTGCCCAGACCCTTGCCCTGGTGGTCGGGCGAGACGCCGACGGTGGCCAGGAACCACG
CGGGCTCCTTGGGCCGGTGCGGCGCCAGGAGGCCTTCCATCTGTTGCTGCGCGGCCAGCCGGGAACCGCT
CAACTCGGCCATGCGCGGGCCGATCTCGGCGAACACCGCCCCCGCTTCGACGCTCTCCGGCGTGGTCCAG
ACCGCCACCGCGGCGCCGTCGTCCGCGACCCACACCTTGCCGATGTCGAGCCCGACGCGCGTGAGGAAGA
GTTCTTGCAGCTCGGTGACCCGCTCGATGTGGCGGTCCGGATCGACGGTGTGGCGCGTGGCGGGGTAGTC
GGCGAACGCGGCGGCGAGGGTGCGTACGGCCCTGGGGACGTCGTCGCGGGTGGCGAGGCGCACCGTGGGC
TTGTACTCGGTCATCTCGAGCCTAGGGCCGGGATTCTCCTCCACGTCACCGCATGTTAGAAGACTTCCTC
TGCCCTCTCCGCTGCCAGATCTCTCGAGGCCCTGTGGGAGGAAGAGAAGAGGTCAGAAGCTTGCCCCACT
GTGGGGTGGAGGGGACAGATAAAAGTACCCAGAACCAGAGCCACATTAACCGGCCCTGGGAATATAAGGT
GGTCCCAGCTCGGGGACACAGGATCCCTGGAGGCAGCAAACATGCTGTCCTGAAGTGGACATAGGGGCCC
GGGTTGGAGGAAGAAGACTAGCTGAGCTCTCGGACCCCTGGAAGATGCCATGACAGGGGGCTGGAAGAGC
TAGCACAGACTAGAGAGGTAAGGGGGGTAGGGGAGCTGCCCAAATGAAAGGAGTGAGAGGTGACCCGAAT
CCACAGGAGAACGGGGTGTCCAGGCAAAGAAAGCAAGAGGATGGAGAGGTGGCTAAAGCCAGGGAGACGG
GGTACTTTGGGGTTGTCCAGAAAAACGGTGATGATGCAGGCCTACAAGAAGGGGAGGCGGGACGCAAGGG
AGACATCCGTCGGAGAAGGCCATCCTAAGAAACGAGAGATGGCACAGGCCCCAGAAGGAGAAGGAAAAGG
GAACCCAGCGAGTGAAGACGGCATGGGGTTGGGTGAGGGAGGAGAGATGCCCGGAGAGGACCCAGACACG
GGGAGGATCCGCTCAGAGGACATCACGTGGTGCAGCGCCGAGAAGGAAGTGCTCCGGAAAGAGCATCCTT
GGGCAGCAACACAGCAGAGAGCAAGGGGAAGAGGGAGTGGAGGAAGACGGAACCTGAAGGAGGCGGCAGG
GAAGGATCTGGGCCAGCCGTAGAGGTGACCCAGGCCACAAGCTGCAGACAGAAAGCGGCACAGGCCCAGG
GGAGAGAATGCTGGTCAGAGAAAGCAAAGGGCGAATTCGTTTAAACCTGCAGGACTAGCTAGTCCCTTTA
GTGAGGGTTAATTCTGAGCTTGGCGTAATCATGGTCATAGCTGTTTCCTGTGTGAAATTGTTATCCGCTC
ACAATTCCACACAACATACGAGCCGGAAGCATAAAGTGTAAAGCCTGGGGTGCCTAATGAGTGAGCTAAC
TCACATTAATTGCGTTGCGCTCACTGCCCGCTTTCCAGTCGGGAAACCTGTCGTGCCAGCTGCATTAATG
AATCGGCCAACGCGCGGGGAGAGGCGGTTTGCGTATTGGGCGCTCTTCCGCTTCCTCGCTCACTGACTCG
CTGCGCTCGGTCGTTCGGCTGCGGCGAGCGGTATCAGCTCACTCAAAGGCGGTAATACGGTTATCCACAG
AATCAGGGGATAACGCAGGAAAGAACATGTGAGCAAAAGGCCAGCAAAAGGCCAGGAACCGTAAAAAGGC
CGCGTTGCTGGCGTTTTTCCATAGGCTCCGCCCCCCTGACGAGCATCACAAAAATCGACGCTCAAGTCAG
AGGTGGCGAAACCCGACAGGACTATAAAGATACCAGGCGTTTCCCCCTGGAAGCTCCCTCGTGCGCTCTC
CTGTTCCGACCCTGCCGCTTACCGGATACCTGTCCGCCTTTCTCCCTTCGGGAAGCGTGGCGCTTTCTCA
TAGCTCACGCTGTAGGTATCTCAGTTCGGTGTAGGTCGTTCGCTCCAAGCTGGGCTGTGTGCACGAACCC
CCCGTTCAGCCCGACCGCTGCGCCTTATCCGGTAACTATCGTCTTGAGTCCAACCCGGTAAGACACGACT
TATCGCCACTGGCAGCAGCCACTGGTAACAGGATTAGCAGAGCGAGGTATGTAGGCGGTGCTACAGAGTT
CTTGAAGTGGTGGCCTAACTACGGCTACACTAGAAGAACAGTATTTGGTATCTGCGCTCTGCTGAAGCCA
GTTACCTTCGGAAAAAGAGTTGGTAGCTCTTGATCCGGCAAACAAACCACCGCTGGTAGCGGTGGTTTTT
TTGTTTGCAAGCAGCAGATTACGCGCAGAAAAAAAGGATCTCAAGAAGATCCTTTGATCTTTTCTACGGG
GTCTGACGCTCAGTGGAACGAAAACTCACGTTAAGGGATTTTGGTCATGAGACAATAACCCTGATAAATG
CTTCAATAATATTGAAAAAGGAAGAGTATGAGTATTCAACATTTCCGTGTCGCCCTTATTCCCTTTTTTG
CGGCATTTTGCCTTCCTGTTTTTGCTCACCCAGAAACGCTGGTGAAAGTAAAAGATGCTGAAGATCAGTT
GGGTGCACGAGTGGGTTACATCGAACTGGATCTCAACAGCGGTAAGATCCTTGAGAGTTTTCGCCCCGAA
GAACGTTTTCCAATGATGAGCACTTTTAAAGTTCTGCTATGTGGCGCGGTATTATCCCGTATTGACGCCG
GGCAAGAGCAACTCGGTCGCCGCATACACTATTCTCAGAATGACTTGGTTGAGTATTCACCAGTCACAGA
AAAGCATCTTACGGATGGCATGACAGTAAGAGAATTATGCAGTGCTGCCATAACCATGAGTGATAACACT
GCGGCCAACTTACTTCTGACAACGATCGGAGGACCGAAGGAGCTAACCGCTTTTTTGCACAACATGGGGG
ATCATGTAACTCGCCTTGATCGTTGGGAACCGGAGCTGAATGAAGCCATACCAAACGACGAGCGTGACAC
CACGATGCCTGTAGCAATGGCAACAACGTTGCGCAAACTATTAACTGGCGAACTACTTACTCTAGCTTCC
CGGCAACAATTAATAGACTGGATGGAGGCGGATAAAGTTGCAGGACCACTTCTGCGCTCGGCCCTTCCGG
CTGGCTGGTTTATTGCTGATAAATCTGGAGCCGGTGAGCGTGGGTCTCGCGGTATCATTGCAGCACTGGG
GCCAGATGGTAAGCCCTCCCGTATCGTAGTTATCTACACGACGGGGAGTCAGGCAACTATGGATGAACGA
AATAGACAGATCGCTGAGATAGGTGCCTCACTGATTAAGCATTGGTAACTGTCAGACCAAGTTTACTCAT
ATATACTTTAGATTGATTTAAAACTTCATTTTTAATTTAAAAGGATCTAGGTGAAGATCCTTTTTGATAA
TCTCATGAGCGGATACATATTTGAATGTATTTAGAAAAATAAACAAATAGGGGTTCCGCGCACATTTCCC
CGAAAAGTGCCACCTGATGCGGTGTGAAATACCGCACAGATGCGTAAGGAGAAAATACCGCATCAGGAAA
TTGTAAGCGTTAATAATTCAGAAGAACTCGTCAAGAAGGCGATAGAAGGCGATGCGCTGCGAATCGGGAG
CGGCGATACCGTAAAGCACGAGGAAGCGGTCAGCCCATTCGCCGCCAAGCTCTTCAGCAATATCACGGGT
AGCCAACGCTATGTCCTGATAGCGGTCCGCCACACCCAGCCGGCCACAGTCGATGAATCCAGAAAAGCGG
CCATTTTCCACCATGATATTCGGCAAGCAGGCATCGCCATGCATGGGTCACGACGAGATCCTCGCCGTCG
GGCATGCTCGCCTTGAGCCTGGCGAACAGTTCGGCTGGCGCGAGCCCCTGATGCTCTTCGTCCAGATCAT
CCTGATCGACAAGACCGGCTTCCATCCGAGTACGTGCTCGCTCGATGCGATGTTTCGCTTGGTGGTCGAA
TGGGCAGGTAGCCGGATCAAGCGTATGCAGCCGCCGCATTGCATCAGCCATGATGGATACTTTCTCGGCA
GGAGCAAGGTGAGATGACAGGAGATCCTGCCCCGGCACTTCGCCCAATAGCAGCCAGTCCCTTCCCGCTT
CAGTGACAACGTCGAGCACAGCTGCGCAAGGAACGCCCGTCGTGGCCAGCCACGATAGCCGCGCTGCCTC
GTCTTGCAGTTCATTCAGGGCACCGGACAGGTCGGTCTTGACAAAAAGAACCGGGCGCCCCTGCGCTGAC
AGCCGGAACACGGCGGCATCAGAGCAGCCGATTGTCTGTTGTGCCCAGTCATAGCCGAATAGCCTCTCCA
CCCAAGCGGCCGGAGAACCTGCGTGCAATCCATCTTGTTCAATCATGCGAAACGATCCTCATCCTGTCTC
TTGATCAGAGCTTGATCCCCTGCGCCATCAGATCCTTGGCGGCAAGAAAGCCATCCAGTTTACTTTGCAG
GGCTTCCCAACCTTACCAGAGGGCGCCCCAGCTGGCAATTCCGGTTCGCTTGCTGTCCATAAAACCGCCC
AGTCTAGCTATCGCCATGTAAGCCCACTGCAAGCTACCTGCTTTCTCTTTGCGCTTGCGTTTTCCCTTGT
CCAGATAGCCCAGTAGCTGACATTCATCCGGGGTCAGCACCGTTTCTGCGGACTGGCTTTCTACGTGAAA
AGGATCTAGGTGAAGATCCTTTTTGATAATCTCATGCCTGACATTTATATTCCCCAGAACATCAGGTTAA
TGGCGTTTTTGATGTCATTTTCGCGGTGGCTGAGATCAGCCACTTCTTCCCCGATAACGGAGACCGGCAC
ACTGGCCATATCGGTGGTCATCATGCGCCAGCTTTCATCCCCGATATGCACCACCGGGTAAAGTTCACGG
GAGACTTTATCTGACAGCAGACGTGCACTGGCCAGGGGGATCACCATCCGTCGCCCCGGCGTGTCAATAA
TATCACTCTGTACATCCACAAACAGACGATAACGGCTCTCTCTTTTATAGGTGTAAACCTTAAACTGCCG
TACGTATAGGCTGCGCAACTGTTGGGAAGGGCGATCGGTGCGGGCCTCTTCGCTATTACGCCAGCTGGCG
AAAGGGGGATGTGCTGCAAGGCGATTAAGTTGGGTAACGCCAGGGTTTTCCCAGTCACGACGTT
